Addgene plasmid #37830: pAV1944
Depositing lab: Gary Silverman. Depositing organization: University of Pittsburgh (University, School of Medicine, and Cancer Institute). Publication: A pro-cathepsin L mutant is a luminal substrate for endoplasmic-reticulum-associated degradation in C. elegans. Miedel MT, Graf NJ, Stephen KE, Long OS, Pak SC, Perlmutter DH, Silverman GA, Luke CJ. PLoS One. 2012;7(7):e40145. Epub 2012 Jul 2. 10.1371/journal.pone.0040145 PubMed 22768338.
Backbone
  Vector backbone: pPD49.26
  Backbone manufacturer: Fire Lab
  Backbone size w/o insert (bp): 3410
  Total vector size (bp): 5223
  Modifications to backbone: mCherry cloned into NheI/EcoRV sites Myo-2 Promoter cloned into SphI/XbaI sites
  Vector type: Worm Expression
Growth in bacteria
  Bacterial resistance: Ampicillin, 100 μg/mL
  Growth temperature: 37°C
  Growth strain: XL10 Gold
  Copy number: Unknown
Gene/Insert
  Gene/Insert name: Pmyo-2mCherry
  Insert size (bp): 711
  Promoter: myo-2
  Cloning method: Restriction Enzyme; 5′ cloning site NheI (not destroyed); 3′ cloning site EcoRV (not destroyed)
  Sequencing primers: 5′ TATTATGCTAGCATGGTGAGCAAGGGCGAGGAG; 3′ ATATAAGATATCCTACTTGTACAGCTCGTCCATGCC
Terms and licenses: Academic/Nonprofit Terms; Industry Terms: Not Available to Industry
How to cite: pAV1944 was a gift from Gary Silverman (Addgene plasmid # 37830 ; http://n2t.net/addgene:37830 ; RRID:Addgene_37830)
