[The description below was written by a language model from this plasmid's Addgene catalogue record and pLannotate feature annotations shown in this document.]
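Description:
pAV1944 is a Caenorhabditis elegans expression plasmid built on the Fire Lab vector pPD49.26, giving a total size of about 5.2 kb. It is maintained in E. coli through a high-copy ColE1/pUC-type origin and selected with ampicillin via the β-lactamase gene and its native promoter. The feature table also picks up short remnants typical of pUC/pBR322-derived backbones (fragments of rop, the bom region and lacI, plus the CAP site, lac promoter and lac operator). These are cloning-vector leftovers and play no evident role in the worm expression cassette.

The payload is a simple transcriptional reporter. The myo-2 promoter was cloned into the SphI/XbaI sites of the backbone, and a 711 bp mCherry coding sequence was inserted downstream between NheI and EcoRV, with both sites retained. The annotation identifies mCherry as the mammalian codon-optimized monomeric DsRed derivative. The myo-2 promoter itself is not called by the automated annotation, but it presumably occupies the unannotated region upstream of the polylinker fragment and the mCherry ORF. A short match to the C. elegans aex-5 gene lies downstream of mCherry, in the position where Fire vectors normally carry their 3′ UTR sequence, although the record does not name that element.

Because myo-2 is a pharyngeal muscle myosin gene, the construct should drive bright red fluorescence in the worm pharynx. Plasmids of this type are commonly used as co-injection markers to identify transgenic animals. The record does not state the purpose explicitly, but the plasmid was deposited with a study of ER-associated degradation of a pro-cathepsin L mutant in C. elegans.
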