Features (pLannotate 1.2.2; 12 found; start..end, strand, type, name):
   1163..1180    -  misc_feature   MCS (fragment): pUC18/19 multiple cloning site
   1260..1970    +  CDS            mCherry: monomeric derivative of DsRed fluorescent protein (Shaner et al., 2004) mammalian codon-optimized
   2488..2640    +  CDS            aex-5 (fragment): AEX5_CAEEL - Also known as kpc-3 From Caenorhabditis elegans.
   2768..2803    +  CDS            rop (fragment): Rop protein, which maintains plasmids at low copy number; rop
   2905..3004    +  misc_feature   bom (fragment): basis of mobility region from pBR322
   3102..3206    +  promoter       AmpR promoter: bla
   3207..4067    +  CDS            AmpR: β-lactamase; bla; confers resistance to ampicillin, carbenicillin, and related antibiotics
   4238..4826    +  rep_origin     ori: high-copy-number ColE1/pMB1/pBR322/pUC origin of replication
   5009..5101    +  CDS            lacI (fragment): lac repressor; lacI; The lac repressor binds to the lac operator to inhibit transcription in E. coli. This inhibition can be relieved by adding lactose or isopropyl-β-D-thiogalactopyranoside (IPTG).
   5114..5135    +  protein_bind   CAP binding site: CAP binding activates transcription in the presence of cAMP. E. coli catabolite activator protein
   5150..5180    +  promoter       lac promoter: promoter for the E. coli lac operon
   5188..5204    +  protein_bind   lac operator: The lac repressor binds to the lac operator to inhibit transcription in E. coli. This inhibition can be relieved by adding lactose or isopropyl-β-D-thiogalactopyranoside (IPTG). lac repressor encoded by lacI
>Addgene plasmid #37830 | pAV1944 | depositor full sequence | sequence record 54309 | pAV1944 sequence 5223 bps
ATGACCATGATTACGCCAAGCTTGCATGCTGGTGGACAGTAACTGTCTGTAATAATAATTACTCCTGACC
AGGTTGCAATTCGAGTTTTGATAAGCATAATTATACCTTGTACATTGTGGGTTTTGTGCTGTGGACGTTT
TATTGTGACATCCCCATAAGCTACAAGAACAAAAATGAAATGTAAAAGTATTGAAAACGTCGTACATTTT
ATATCTGAGTAGTATCCTTTGCTTTAAATGTCCATAAAACTAATTTTATAATCAATAAAACAACGTTTGT
AAATCAACTGAGTTTACAAGTAGAGACATTGAGGGATACTTTCACTATGCTAAAGTGATAATCGACCAAA
TAATAACTTCACTTTGGTATTTATTCCTGTCTTATAAATGTTATGTATGAATTAAATTCATATGCATATG
GCTCACTCTGACAATTTTTAATAATCTTCCAGATCAATATTGACTACCGATGCGGGTGGTCTTTTGCTTT
GAATTCTGCTGAACTTTACACCCCGAACAGCAATGTGTGCTTCAGCCTAAAAAAAAGTAAGTGTGTTAAT
CAGTGCCCCCGATTCTTCATTTTTTGCCCCTCTCTCCCGTTTCGTCGGCAAAAGAAGAGAAAATAAAGAT
AAGTCTCAAGATAGGTTGGTAATCGCTAAAGTGGTTGTGTGGATAAGAGTAGCAAAATGGCAGGAAGAGC
ACTTTGCGCGCACACACTGTACTCATTGTTCTGGATAAAATTCTCTCGTTGTTTGCCGTCGGATGTCTGC
CTCTCTGCATTGAGCCGGCTTCTTCACTATCTTTAGTTAACCTAAAATGCCGTTTCTTTTCTCGTATCCC
CACTATCCCGTTGAGGTTCTCTGCTCTCTTCGCTCCCTACCGCCAGCGAGCAACTATCCGTGGGGGCGCC
TTGCTCGGAAGATGGGGGGGAAGAAAGAAGATTTTTGCTATTTGCACTTGAGAAAGAGACTTTTCCTGCG
TCGATGGTTAGAGAACAGTGTGCAGACACTTTTCAGCTACCTAGAATTACAATTGGATATCCCCGCCTCC
CAATCCACCCACCCAGGGAAAAAGAAGGGCTCGCCGAAAATCAAAGTTATCTCCAGGCTCGCGCATCCCA
CCGAGCGGTTGACTTCTCTCCACCACTTTTCATTTTAACCCTCTCTAGAGGATCCCCGGGATTGGCCAAA
GGACCCAAAGGTATGTTTCGAATGATACTAACATAACATAGAACATTTTCAGGAGGACCCTTGGCTAGCA
TGGTGAGCAAGGGCGAGGAGGATAACATGGCCATCATCAAGGAGTTCATGCGCTTCAAGGTGCACATGGA
GGGCTCCGTGAACGGCCACGAGTTCGAGATCGAGGGCGAGGGCGAGGGCCGCCCCTACGAGGGCACCCAG
ACCGCCAAGCTGAAGGTGACCAAGGGTGGCCCCCTGCCCTTCGCCTGGGACATCCTGTCCCCTCAGTTCA
TGTACGGCTCCAAGGCCTACGTGAAGCACCCCGCCGACATCCCCGACTACTTGAAGCTGTCCTTCCCCGA
GGGCTTCAAGTGGGAGCGCGTGATGAACTTCGAGGACGGCGGCGTGGTGACCGTGACCCAGGACTCCTCC
CTGCAGGACGGCGAGTTCATCTACAAGGTGAAGCTGCGCGGCACCAACTTCCCCTCCGACGGCCCCGTAA
TGCAGAAGAAGACCATGGGCTGGGAGGCCTCCTCCGAGCGGATGTACCCCGAGGACGGCGCCCTGAAGGG
CGAGATCAAGCAGAGGCTGAAGCTGAAGGACGGCGGCCACTACGACGCTGAGGTCAAGACCACCTACAAG
GCCAAGAAGCCCGTGCAGCTGCCCGGCGCCTACAACGTCAACATCAAGTTGGACATCACCTCCCACAACG
AGGACTACACCATCGTGGAACAGTACGAACGCGCCGAGGGCCGCCACTCCACCGGCGGCATGGACGAGCT
GTACAAGTAGGATATCTGAGCTCCGCATCGGCCGCTGTCATCAGATCGCCATCTCGCGCCCGTGCCTCTG
ACTTCTAAGTCCAATTACTCTTCAACATCCCTACATGCTCTTTCTCCCTGTGCTCCCACCCCCTATTTTT
GTTATTATCAAAAAACTTCTCTTAATTTCTTTGTTTTTTAGCTTCTTTTAAGTCACCTCTAACAATGAAA
TTGTGTAGATTCAAAAATAGAATTAATTCGTAATAAAAAGTCGAAAAAAATTGTGCTCCCTCCCCCCATT
AATAATAATTCTATCCCAAAATCTACACAATGTTCTGTGTACACTTCTTATGTTTTTTACTTCTGATAAA
TTTTTTTGAAACATCATAGAAAAAACCGCACACAAAATACCTTATCATATGTTACGTTTCAGTTTATGAC
CGCAATTTTTATTTCTTCGCACGTCTGGGCCTCTCATGACGTCAAATCATGCTCATCGTGAAAAAGTTTT
GGAGTATTTTTGGAATTTTTCAATCAAGTGAAAGTTTATGAAATTAATTTTCCTGCTTTTGCTTTTTGGG
GTTTCCCCTATTGTTTGTCAAGATTTCGAGGACGGCGTTTTTCTTGCTAAAATCACAAGTATTGATGAGC
ACGATGCAAGAAAGATCGGAAGAAGGTTTGGGTTTGAGGCTCAGTGGAAGGTGAGTAGAAGTTGATAATT
TGAAAGTGGAGTAGTGTCTATGGGGTTTTTGCCTTAAATGACAGAATACATTCCCAATATACCAAACATA
ACTGTTTCCTACTAGTCGGCCGTACGGGCCCTTTCGTCTCGCGCGTTTCGGTGATGACGGTGAAAACCTC
TGACACATGCAGCTCCCGGAGACGGTCACAGCTTGTCTGTAAGCGGATGCCGGGAGCAGACAAGCCCGTC
AGGGCGCGTCAGCGGGTGTTGGCGGGTGTCGGGGCTGGCTTAACTATGCGGCATCAGAGCAGATTGTACT
GAGAGTGCACCATATGCGGTGTGAAATACCGCACAGATGCGTAAGGAGAAAATACCGCATCAGGCGGCCT
TAAGGGCCTCGTGATACGCCTATTTTTATAGGTTAATGTCATGATAATAATGGTTTCTTAGACGTCAGGT
GGCACTTTTCGGGGAAATGTGCGCGGAACCCCTATTTGTTTATTTTTCTAAATACATTCAAATATGTATC
CGCTCATGAGACAATAACCCTGATAAATGCTTCAATAATATTGAAAAAGGAAGAGTATGAGTATTCAACA
TTTCCGTGTCGCCCTTATTCCCTTTTTTGCGGCATTTTGCCTTCCTGTTTTTGCTCACCCAGAAACGCTG
GTGAAAGTAAAAGATGCTGAAGATCAGTTGGGTGCACGAGTGGGTTACATCGAACTGGATCTCAACAGCG
GTAAGATCCTTGAGAGTTTTCGCCCCGAAGAACGTTTTCCAATGATGAGCACTTTTAAAGTTCTGCTATG
TGGCGCGGTATTATCCCGTATTGACGCCGGGCAAGAGCAACTCGGTCGCCGCATACACTATTCTCAGAAT
GACTTGGTTGAGTACTCACCAGTCACAGAAAAGCATCTTACGGATGGCATGACAGTAAGAGAATTATGCA
GTGCTGCCATAACCATGAGTGATAACACTGCGGCCAACTTACTTCTGACAACGATCGGAGGACCGAAGGA
GCTAACCGCTTTTTTGCACAACATGGGGGATCATGTAACTCGCCTTGATCGTTGGGAACCGGAGCTGAAT
GAAGCCATACCAAACGACGAGCGTGACACCACGATGCCTGTAGCAATGGCAACAACGTTGCGCAAACTAT
TAACTGGCGAACTACTTACTCTAGCTTCCCGGCAACAATTAATAGACTGGATGGAGGCGGATAAAGTTGC
AGGACCACTTCTGCGCTCGGCCCTTCCGGCTGGCTGGTTTATTGCTGATAAATCTGGAGCCGGTGAGCGT
GGGTCTCGCGGTATCATTGCAGCACTGGGGCCAGATGGTAAGCCCTCCCGTATCGTAGTTATCTACACGA
CGGGGAGTCAGGCAACTATGGATGAACGAAATAGACAGATCGCTGAGATAGGTGCCTCACTGATTAAGCA
TTGGTAACTGTCAGACCAAGTTTACTCATATATACTTTAGATTGATTTAAAACTTCATTTTTAATTTAAA
AGGATCTAGGTGAAGATCCTTTTTGATAATCTCATGACCAAAATCCCTTAACGTGAGTTTTCGTTCCACT
GAGCGTCAGACCCCGTAGAAAAGATCAAAGGATCTTCTTGAGATCCTTTTTTTCTGCGCGTAATCTGCTG
CTTGCAAACAAAAAAACCACCGCTACCAGCGGTGGTTTGTTTGCCGGATCAAGAGCTACCAACTCTTTTT
CCGAAGGTAACTGGCTTCAGCAGAGCGCAGATACCAAATACTGTCCTTCTAGTGTAGCCGTAGTTAGGCC
ACCACTTCAAGAACTCTGTAGCACCGCCTACATACCTCGCTCTGCTAATCCTGTTACCAGTGGCTGCTGC
CAGTGGCGATAAGTCGTGTCTTACCGGGTTGGACTCAAGACGATAGTTACCGGATAAGGCGCAGCGGTCG
GGCTGAACGGGGGGTTCGTGCACACAGCCCAGCTTGGAGCGAACGACCTACACCGAACTGAGATACCTAC
AGCGTGAGCATTGAGAAAGCGCCACGCTTCCCGAAGGGAGAAAGGCGGACAGGTATCCGGTAAGCGGCAG
GGTCGGAACAGGAGAGCGCACGAGGGAGCTTCCAGGGGGAAACGCCTGGTATCTTTATAGTCCTGTCGGG
TTTCGCCACCTCTGACTTGAGCGTCGATTTTTGTGATGCTCGTCAGGGGGGCGGAGCCTATGGAAAAACG
CCAGCAACGCGGCCTTTTTACGGTTCCTGGCCTTTTGCTGGCCTTTTGCTCACATGTTCTTTCCTGCGTT
ATCCCCTGATTCTGTGGATAACCGTATTACCGCCTTTGAGTGAGCTGATACCGCTCGCCGCAGCCGAACG
ACCGAGCGCAGCGAGTCAGTGAGCGAGGAAGCGGAAGAGCGCCCAATACGCAAACCGCCTCTCCCCGCGC
GTTGGCCGATTCATTAATGCAGCTGGCACGACAGGTTTCCCGACTGGAAAGCGGGCAGTGAGCGCAACGC
AATTAATGTGAGTTAGCTCACTCATTAGGCACCCCAGGCTTTACACTTTATGCTTCCGGCTCGTATGTTG
TGTGGAATTGTGAGCGGATAACAATTTCACACAGGAAACAGCT
