>Addgene plasmid #37830 | pAV1944 | addgene partial sequence | sequence record 55990 | mCherry-R 5'-TTGGTCACCTTCAGCTTGG-3'
CCTCGATCTCGAACTCGTGGCCGTTCACGGAGCCCTCCATGTGCACCTTGAAGCGCATGAACTCCTTGAT
GATGGCCATGTTATCCTCCTCGCCCTTGCTCACCATGCTAGCCAAGGGTCCTCCTGAAAATGTTCTATGT
TATGTTAGTATCATTCGAAACATACCTTTGGGTCCTTTGGCCAATCCCGGGGATCCTCTAGAGAGGGTTA
AAATGAAAAGTGGTGGAGAGAAGTCAACCGCTCGGTGGGATGCGCGAGCCTGGAGATAACTTTGATTTTC
GGCGAGCCCTTCTTTTTCCCTGGGTGGGTGGATTGGGAGGCGGGGATATCCAATTGTAATTCTAGGTAGC
TGAAAAGTGTCTGCACACTGTTCTCTAACCATCGACGCAGGAAAAGTCTCTTTCTCAAGTGCAAATAGCA
AAAATCTTCTTTCTTCCCCCCCATCTTCCGAGCAAGGCGCCCCCACGGATAGTTGCTCGCTGGCGGTAGG
GAGCGAAGAGAGCAGAGAACCTCAACGGGATAGTGGGGATACGAGAAAAGAAACGGCATTTTAGGTTAAC
TAAAGATAGTGAAGAAGCCGGCTCAATGCAGAGAGGCAGACATCCGACGGCAAACAACGAGAGAATTTTA
TCCAGAACAATGAGTACAGTGTGTGCGCGCAAAGTGCTCTTCCTGCCATTTTGCTACTCTTATCCACACA
ACCACTTTAGCGATTACCAACCTATCTTGAGACTTATCTTTATTTTCTCTTCTTTTGCCGACGAAA
